>Addgene plasmid #18312 | T4 Lysozyme A42S WT* | addgene partial sequence | sequence record 24100 | 3primeUP
CTANGAAAAGCCCGCTCATTAGGCGGGCTCAGATCTGCTCATGTTTGACAGCTTATCATCGATAAGCTTC
GGCAATAAATTCTTGATATGTTTTCATATGTTTCCTTTAAATATTTTAATTAGTAATTGTCTATTCAAGT
AATTGTGAATATACTATCACAATTCCAAGAGAAAGTAAACAGCTTTATAGATTTTTATACGCGTCCCAAG
TGCCAGTTCTAAACGTTGTAATGACTCGTTTTGCGCGATTAGGTGTTTGATTATACCATCTACTTTTAGC
TAAGTTAACTGCTGCTTCATCCCAGCGTTTTTGTTGAAGCATACGTAAAGAGTTAGTAAATCCTGCCACA
CCGGTTTCTCCCATTTGGAAAACCATATTAATCAATGCAGCGCGACGAACCGCATCAAGAGAATCATAAA
CCGGTTTTAATTTAGCATTTCTCAGAATTCCGCGAACAGCAGCATCAACATCCTGATTAAAGAGTTTTTC
AGCCTCATCTTTTGTAATTACACCATTAGTATTACGCCCAATAGCTTTATCTAATTCAGATTTAGAAGCA
TTAAGTGATGGACTTTTTGTAAGCAAATGACCGATGCCAATAGTGTAATAGCCTTCTGTGTCTTTATAGA
TTTTAAGTCTAAGACCTTCATCTATACGTAACATTTCAAATATATTCATAATACCTCCTAAGCATCGATG
GATCCTGTTTCCTGTGTGAAATTGTTATCCGCTCACAATTCCACACATTATACGAGCCGATGATTAATTG
TCAACAGGGGGATGGGGAGTAAGCTGATCCTGTTTCCTGTGTGAAATTGTTATCCGCTCACAATTCCACA
CATTATACGAGCCGATGATTAATTGTCAACAGGGGGATGGGGAGTAAGCTCATCGATGGATCGATCCGGT
TTCCTGGGGGGAAATGGTTATCCCGCCTCCCNAATTCCCCCNCATTTANACNGAGCCGGGANGCANAAAG
NNGTAAAGCCCNGGGGGGGCCNNAANGGGGGANCNNAACNTTACNTTNAATTGGGGNTGGCGCNCNCNGG
CCCGGCTTTNCCAGNCNGGGAAACCNNGNCGGGCCNGGGANNCCATCCGAAAGGGGGCNAAAACCNTTNC
CNGGGNANGGNNNGNAANNNNCN
