[The description below was written by a language model from this plasmid's Addgene catalogue record.]
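Description:
T4 Lysozyme A42S WT* is a bacterial expression plasmid built on the pHS1403 backbone (about 5 kb without insert) that carries the bacteriophage T4 lysozyme gene (gene e) as an insert of roughly 600 bp. It is maintained in E. coli as a high-copy plasmid under ampicillin selection. The record does not name the origin of replication, and it does not state which promoter drives lysozyme expression or whether any tags are fused to the protein. No feature table is provided, so the regulatory elements of the backbone cannot be described from the available information.

The insert was cloned by restriction digestion between a 5′ BamHI site and a 3′ HindIII site, both of which remain intact, so the coding fragment can be excised or swapped. According to the depositor's notes, the BamHI site lies 27 bp from the start codon and the HindIII site 115 bp from the stop codon, meaning the fragment includes short flanking regions on either side of the open reading frame. The encoded protein carries the substitution A42S, replacing alanine 42 with serine, in the "WT*" background. The record does not define WT*, but in the T4 lysozyme literature this designation commonly refers to a cysteine-free pseudo-wild-type version used as the reference protein for mutational work.

The record gives no explicit purpose. A single point mutant in a bacterial expression vector is consistent with recombinant production of the variant protein for structural, folding or stability comparisons against the parent lysozyme.
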