Addgene plasmid #18312: T4 Lysozyme A42S WT*
Depositing lab: Brian Matthews. Depositing organization: University of Oregon.
Backbone
  Vector backbone: pHS1403
  Backbone size w/o insert (bp): 5000
  Vector type: Bacterial Expression
Growth in bacteria
  Bacterial resistance: Ampicillin, 100 μg/mL
  Growth temperature: 37°C
  Growth strain: DH5alpha
  Copy number: High Copy
Gene/Insert
  Gene/Insert name: T4 Lysozyme (alt name: DH56 TA)
  Species: Bacteriophage T4
  Insert size (bp): 600
  Mutation: A42S WT*
  GenBank ID: NP_049736
  Entrez Gene: e (a.k.a. T4p123)
  Cloning method: Restriction Enzyme; 5′ cloning site BamHI (not destroyed); 3′ cloning site HindIII (not destroyed)
  Sequencing primers: 5′ na; 3′ GGCGTATCACGAGGCCC
Terms and licenses: Academic/Nonprofit Terms; Industry Terms: Not Available to Industry
Depositor comments: The BamHI site is 27 bp from the ATG and the HindIII site is 115 bp from the stop.
How to cite: T4 Lysozyme A42S WT* was a gift from Brian Matthews (Addgene plasmid # 18312 ; http://n2t.net/addgene:18312 ; RRID:Addgene_18312)
